Addgene plasmid #201521: pEJS2423_Nme2.Smu-ABE8e-i7
Purpose: Mammalian expression of domain inlaid Nme2.Smu-ABE8e-i7
Depositing lab: Erik Sontheimer. Depositing organization: University of Massachusetts, Worcester. Publication: Domain-inlaid Nme2Cas9 adenine base editors with improved activity and targeting scope. Bamidele N, Zhang H, Dong X, Cheng H, Gaston N, Feinzig H, Cao H, Kelly K, Watts JK, Xie J, Gao G, Sontheimer EJ. Nat Commun. 2024 Feb 17;15(1):1458. doi: 10.1038/s41467-024-45763-5. PubMed 38368418.
Backbone
  Vector backbone: pBT280
  Total vector size (bp): 7410
  Vector type: Mammalian Expression
Growth in bacteria
  Bacterial resistance: Ampicillin, 100 μg/mL
  Growth temperature: 37°C
  Growth strain: DH5alpha
  Copy number: Unknown
Gene/Insert
  Gene/Insert name: Nme2.Smu-ABE8e-i7
  Insert size (bp): 4011
  Promoter: CMV
  Cloning method: Ligation Independent Cloning
  Sequencing primers: 5′ T7; 3′ M13 Reverse
Terms and licenses: Academic/Nonprofit Terms; Industry Terms: Not Available to Industry
Depositor comments: Please visit https://doi.org/10.1101/2023.04.14.536905 for bioRxiv preprint.
How to cite: pEJS2423_Nme2.Smu-ABE8e-i7 was a gift from Erik Sontheimer (Addgene plasmid # 201521 ; http://n2t.net/addgene:201521 ; RRID:Addgene_201521)
