[The description below was written by a language model from this plasmid's Addgene catalogue record and pLannotate feature annotations shown in this document.]
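Description:
pEJS2423_Nme2.Smu-ABE8e-i7 is a 7,410 bp mammalian expression plasmid built on the pBT280 backbone that encodes a domain-inlaid adenine base editor derived from the compact Neisseria meningitidis Cas9, Nme2Cas9. It is propagated in E. coli through a high-copy ColE1/pUC-type origin and selected with ampicillin via the β-lactamase gene and its native promoter. Small remnants of lac regulatory elements (lac promoter, operator, CAP site, a lacI fragment), a pBluescript polylinker fragment, an SV40 promoter fragment and a bom fragment are backbone carry-overs with no evident role in the payload. No mammalian selection marker is annotated, which fits transient transfection use.

The roughly 4 kb insert is driven by the human CMV immediate-early enhancer and promoter and terminated by the bovine growth hormone polyadenylation signal. A T7 promoter sits between the CMV promoter and the coding region, where it serves as a sequencing primer site and could in principle support in vitro transcription. Automated annotation labels the whole open reading frame as a single meningococcal Cas9 match and does not resolve its sub-domains. According to the name and stated purpose, the ABE8e deaminase (an evolved TadA) is inserted within the Cas9 polypeptide at a position designated i7 rather than fused to a terminus, and "Smu" designates a variant of the Nme2Cas9 scaffold whose nature the record does not spell out. Nuclear localisation signals, linkers and any nickase mutation are likewise not annotated. No guide RNA cassette is present, so the guide must be supplied separately. The associated study describes such inlaid editors as improving the activity and targeting scope of A-to-G editing in mammalian cells.
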