Features (pLannotate 1.2.2; 15 found; start..end, strand, type, name):
      2..381     +  enhancer       CMV enhancer: human cytomegalovirus immediate early enhancer
    382..585     +  promoter       CMV promoter: human cytomegalovirus (CMV) immediate early promoter
    627..645     +  promoter       T7 promoter: promoter for bacteriophage T7 RNA polymerase
    722..4585    +  CDS            cas9: CAS9_NEIMA - Experimental evidence at protein level: Swiss-Prot protein existence level 1. CRISPR (clustered regularly interspaced short palindromic repeat) is an adaptive immune system that provides protection against mobile genetic elements (viruses, transposable elements and conjugative plasmids). CRISPR clusters contain spacers, sequences complementary to antecedent mobile elements, and target invading nucleic acids. CRISPR clusters are transcribed and processed into CRISPR RNA (crRNA). In type II CRISPR systems correct processing of pre-crRNA requires a trans- encoded small RNA (tracrRNA)
   4721..4945    +  polyA_signal   bGH poly(A) signal: bovine growth hormone polyadenylation signal
   4949..4970    +  promoter       SV40 promoter (fragment): SV40 enhancer and early promoter
   4975..4991    +  misc_feature   MCS (fragment): pBluescript multiple cloning site
   5040..5056    -  protein_bind   lac operator: The lac repressor binds to the lac operator to inhibit transcription in E. coli. This inhibition can be relieved by adding lactose or isopropyl-β-D-thiogalactopyranoside (IPTG). lac repressor encoded by lacI
   5064..5094    -  promoter       lac promoter: promoter for the E. coli lac operon
   5109..5130    -  protein_bind   CAP binding site: CAP binding activates transcription in the presence of cAMP. E. coli catabolite activator protein
   5143..5235    -  CDS            lacI (fragment): lac repressor; lacI; The lac repressor binds to the lac operator to inhibit transcription in E. coli. This inhibition can be relieved by adding lactose or isopropyl-β-D-thiogalactopyranoside (IPTG).
   5418..6006    -  rep_origin     ori: high-copy-number ColE1/pMB1/pBR322/pUC origin of replication
   6177..7037    -  CDS            AmpR: β-lactamase; bla; confers resistance to ampicillin, carbenicillin, and related antibiotics
   7038..7142    -  promoter       AmpR promoter: bla
   7213..7257    -  misc_feature   bom (fragment): basis of mobility region from pBR322
>Addgene plasmid #201521 | pEJS2423_Nme2.Smu-ABE8e-i7 | addgene full sequence | sequence record 419195 | Addgene NGS Result
TGACATTGATTATTGACTAGTTATTAATAGTAATCAATTACGGGGTCATTAGTTCATAGCCCATATATGG
AGTTCCGCGTTACATAACTTACGGTAAATGGCCCGCCTGGCTGACCGCCCAACGACCCCCGCCCATTGAC
GTCAATAATGACGTATGTTCCCATAGTAACGCCAATAGGGACTTTCCATTGACGTCAATGGGTGGAGTAT
TTACGGTAAACTGCCCACTTGGCAGTACATCAAGTGTATCATATGCCAAGTACGCCCCCTATTGACGTCA
ATGACGGTAAATGGCCCGCCTGGCATTATGCCCAGTACATGACCTTATGGGACTTTCCTACTTGGCAGTA
CATCTACGTATTAGTCATCGCTATTACCATGGTGATGCGGTTTTGGCAGTACATCAATGGGCGTGGATAG
CGGTTTGACTCACGGGGATTTCCAAGTCTCCACCCCATTGACGTCAATGGGAGTTTGTTTTGGCACCAAA
ATCAACGGGACTTTCCAAAATGTCGTAACAACTCCGCCCCATTGACGCAAATGGGCGGTAGGCGTGTACG
GTGGGAGGTCTATATAAGCAGAGCTGGTTTAGTGAACCGTCAGATCCGCTAGAGATCCGCGGCCGCTAAT
ACGACTCACTATAGGGAGAGCCGCCACCATGAAACGGACAGCCGACGGAAGCGAGTTCGAGTCACCAAAG
AAGAAGCGGAAAGTCGAAGATATGGCCGCCTTCAAGCCTAACCCAATCAATTACATCCTGGGACTGGCCA
TCGGAATCGCATCCGTGGGATGGGCTATGGTGGAGATCGACGAGGAGGAGAATCCTATCCGGCTGATCGA
TCTGGGCGTGAGAGTGTTTGAGAGGGCCGAGGTGCCAAAGACCGGCGATTCTCTGGCTATGGCCCGGAGA
CTGGCACGGAGCGTGAGGCGCCTGACACGGAGAAGGGCACACAGGCTGCTGAGGGCACGCCGGCTGCTGA
AGAGAGAGGGCGTGCTGCAGGCAGCAGACTTCGATGAGAATGGCCTGATCAAGAGCCTGCCAAACACCCC
CTGGCAGCTGAGAGCAGCCGCCCTGGACAGGAAGCTGACACCACTGGAGTGGTCTGCCGTGCTGCTGCAC
CTGATCAAGCACCGCGGCTACCTGAGCCAGCGGAAGAACGAGGGAGAGACAGCAGACAAGGAGCTGGGCG
CCCTGCTGAAGGGAGTGGCCAACAATGCCCACGCCCTGCAGACCGGCGATTTCAGGACACCTGCCGAGCT
GGCCCTGAATAAGTTTGAGAAGGAGTCCGGCCACATCAGAAACCAGAGGGGCGACTATAGCCACACCTTC
TCCCGCAAGGATCTGCAGGCCGAGCTGATCCTGCTGTTCGAGAAGCAGAAGGAGTTTGGCAATCCACACG
TGAGCGGAGGCCTGAAGGAGGGAATCGAGACCCTGCTGATGACACAGAGGCCTGCCCTGTCCGGCGACGC
AGTGCAGAAGATGCTGGGACACTGCACCTTCGAGCCTGCAGAGCCAAAGGCCGCCAAGAACACCTACACA
GCCGAGCGGTTTATCTGGCTGACAAAGCTGAACAATCTGAGAATCCTGGAGCAGGGATCCGAGAGGCCAC
TGACCGACACAGAGAGGGCCACCCTGATGGATGAGCCTTACCGGAAGTCTAAGCTGACATATGCCCAGGC
CAGAAAGCTGCTGGGCCTGGAGGACACCGCCTTCTTTAAGGGCCTGAGATACGGCAAGGATAATGCCGAG
GCCTCCACACTGATGGAGATGAAGGCCTATCACGCCATCTCTCGCGCCCTGGAGAAGGAGGGCCTGAAGG
ACAAGAAGTCCCCCCTGAACCTGAGCTCCGAGCTGCAGGATGAGATCGGCACCGCCTTCTCTCTGTTTAA
GACCGACGAGGATATCACAGGCCGCCTGAAGGACAGGGTGCAGCCTGAGATCCTGGAGGCCCTGCTGAAG
CACATCTCTTTCGATAAGTTTGTGCAGATCAGCCTGAAGGCCCTGAGAAGGATCGTGCCACTGATGGAGC
AGGGCAAGCGGTACGACGAGGCCTGCGCCGAGATCTACGGCGATCACTATGGCAAGAAGAACACAGAGGA
GAAGATCTATCTGCCCCCTATCCCTGCCGACGAGATCAGAAATCCTGTGGTGCTGAGGGCCCTGTCCCAG
GCAAGAAAAGTGATCAACGGAGTGGTGCGCCGGTACGGATCTCCAGCCCGGATCCACATCGAGACCGCCA
GAGAAGTGGGCAAGAGCTTCAAGGACCGGAAGGAGATCGAGAAGAGACAGGAGGAGAATCGCAAGGATCG
GGAGAAGGCCGCCGCCAAGTTTAGGGAGTACTTCCCTAACTTTGTGGGCGAGCCAAAGTCTAAGGACATC
CTGAAGCTGCGCCTGTACGAGCAGCAGCACGGCAAGTGTCTGTATAGCGGCAAGGAGATCAATCTGGTGC
GGCTGAACGAGAAGGGCTATGTGGAGATCGATCACGCCCTGCCTTTCTCCAGAACCTGGGACGATTCTTT
TAACAATAAGGTGCTGGTGCTGGGCAGCGAGAACCAGAATAAGGGCAATCAGACACCATACGAGTATTTC
AATGGCAAGGACAACTCCAGGGAGTGGCAGGAGTTCAAGGCCCGCGTGGAGACCTCTAGATTTCCCAGGA
GCAAGAAGCAGCGGATCCTGCTGCAGAAGTTCGACGAGGATGGCTTTAAGGAGTGCAACCTGAATGACAC
CAGATACGTGAACCGGTTCCTGTGCCAGTTTGTGGCCGATCACATCCTGCTGACCGGCAAGGGCAAGAGA
AGGGTGTTCGCCTCTAATGGCCAGATCACAAACCTGCTGAGGGGATTTTGGGGACTGAGGAAGGTGCGGG
CAGAGAATGACAGACACCACGCACTGGATGCAGTGGTGGTGGCATGCAGCACCGTGGCAATGCAGCAGAA
GATCACAAGATTCGTGAGGTATAAGGAGATGAACGCCTTTGACGGCAAGACCATCGATAAGGAGGGCGGA
TCAGGAGGCTCTGGCGGTTCAGGTGGATCAGGCGGTAGCGGAGGTTCAGGTGGTTCTGAGGTGGAGTTTT
CCCACGAGTACTGGATGAGACATGCCCTGACCCTGGCCAAGAGGGCACGCGATGAGAGGGAGGTGCCTGT
GGGAGCCGTGCTGGTGCTGAACAATAGAGTGATCGGCGAGGGCTGGAACAGAGCCATCGGCCTGCACGAC
CCAACAGCCCATGCCGAAATTATGGCCCTGAGACAGGGCGGCCTGGTCATGCAGAACTACAGACTGATTG
ACGCCACCCTGTACGTGACATTCGAGCCTTGCGTGATGTGCGCCGGCGCCATGATCCACTCTAGGATCGG
CCGCGTGGTGTTTGGCGTGAGGAACAGCAAACGGGGCGCCGCAGGCTCCCTGATGAACGTGCTGAACTAC
CCCGGCATGAATCACCGCGTCGAAATTACCGAGGGAATCCTGGCAGATGAATGTGCCGCCCTGCTGTGCG
ACTTCTACCGGATGCCTAGACAGGTGTTCAATGCTCAGAAGAAGGCCCAGAGCTCCATCAACGGCTCCTC
TGGCTCTGAGACACCTGGCACAAGCGAGAGCGCAACACCTGAAAGCAGCGGCACAGGCAAGGTGCTGCAC
CAGAAGACCCACTTCCCCCAGCCTTGGGAGTTCTTTGCCCAGGAAGTGATGATCCGGGTGTTCGGCAAGC
CAGACGGCAAGCCTGAGTTTGAGGAGGCCGATACCCCAGAGAAGCTGAGGACACTGCTGGCAGAGAAGCT
GTCTAGCAGGCCAGAGGCAGTGCACGAGTACGTGACCCCACTGTTCGTGTCCAGGGCACCCAATCGGAAG
ATGTCTGGCGCCCACAAGGACACACTGAGAAGCGCCAAGAGGTTTGTGAAGCACAACGAGAAGATCTCCG
TGAAGAGAGTGTGGCTGACCGAGATCAAGCTGGCCGATCTGGAGAACATGGTGAATTACAAGAACGGCAG
GGAGATCGAGCTGTATGAGGCCCTGAAGGCAAGGCTGGAGGCCTACGGAGGAAATGCCAAGCAGGCCTTC
GACCCAAAGGATAACCCCTTTTATAAGAAGGGAGGACAGCTGGTGAAGGCCGTGCGGGTGGAGAAGACCC
AGGAGAGCGGCGTGCTGCTGAATAAGAAGAACGCCTACACAATCGCCGACAACGCCACCATGGTGCGGGT
GGACGTGTACACCAAGGCCGGCAAGAACTACCTGGTTCCTGTGTACGTGTGGCAGGTGGCCCAGGGCATC
TTACCCAACCGCGCCGTGACCAGCGGCAAGTCCGAGGCTGACTGGGACCTGATCGATGAGAGCTTCGAGT
TCAAGTTCTCTCTGTCCCGGGGAGATCTCGTGGAAATGATCTCCAACAAGGGCAGAATCTTCGGCTACTA
CAACGGCCTGGACAGAGCCAACGGCTCTATTGGAATTAGAGAGCACGACCTAGAGAAGAGCAAGGGCAAA
GACGGCGTGCATAGAGTGGGAGTGAAAACAGCTACAGCATTTAACAAGTACCACGTGGATCCCCTGGGCA
AAGAGATCCACAGATGCAGCAGCGAACCCAGACCTACACTGAAAATCAAGTCTAAGAAGGAGGATAAAAG
AACCGCCGACGGCAGCGAATTCGAGCCCAAGAAGAAGAGGAAAGTCTAACCGGTCATCATCACCATCACC
ATTGAGTTTAAACCCGCTGATCAGCCTCGACTGTGCCTTCTAGTTGCCAGCCATCTGTTGTTTGCCCCTC
CCCCGTGCCTTCCTTGACCCTGGAAGGTGCCACTCCCACTGTCCTTTCCTAATAAAATGAGGAAATTGCA
TCGCATTGTCTGAGTAGGTGTCATTCTATTCTGGGGGGTGGGGTGGGGCAGGACAGCAAGGGGGAGGATT
GGGAAGACAATAGCAGGCATGCTGGGGATGCGGTGGGCTCTATGGCTTCTGAGGCGGAAAGAACCAGCTG
GGGCTCGATACCGTCGACCTCTAGCTAGAGCTTGGCGTAATCATGGTCATAGCTGTTTCCTGTGTGAAAT
TGTTATCCGCTCACAATTCCACACAACATACGAGCCGGAAGCATAAAGTGTAAAGCCTAGGGTGCCTAAT
GAGTGAGCTAACTCACATTAATTGCGTTGCGCTCACTGCCCGCTTTCCAGTCGGGAAACCTGTCGTGCCA
GCTGCATTAATGAATCGGCCAACGCGCGGGGAGAGGCGGTTTGCGTATTGGGCGCACTTCCGCTTCCTCG
CTCACTGACTCGCTGCGCTCGGTCGTTCGGCTGCGGCGAGCGGTATCAGCTCACTCAAAGGCGGTAATAC
GGTTATCCACAGAATCAGGGGATAACGCAGGAAAGAACATGTGAGCAAAAGGCCAGCAAAAGGCCAGGAA
CCGTAAAAAGGCCGCGTTGCTGGCGTTTTTCCATAGGCTCCGCCCCCCTGACGAGCATCACAAAAATCGA
CGCTCAAGTCAGAGGTGGCGAAACCCGACAGGACTATAAAGATACCAGGCGTTTCCCCCTGGAAGCTCCC
TCGTGCGCTCTCCTGTTCCGACCCTGCCGCTTACCGGATACCTGTCCGCCTTTCTCCCTTCGGGAAGCGT
GGCGCTTTCTCATAGCTCACGCTGTAGGTATCTCAGTTCGGTGTAGGTCGTTCGCTCCAAGCTGGGCTGT
GTGCACGAACCCCCCGTTCAGCCCGACCGCTGCGCCTTATCCGGTAACTATCGTCTTGAGTCCAACCCGG
TAAGACACGACTTATCGCCACTGGCAGCAGCCACTGGTAACAGGATTAGCAGAGCGAGGTATGTAGGCGG
TGCTACAGAGTTCTTGAAGTGGTGGCCTAACTACGGCTACACTAGAAGAACAGTATTTGGTATCTGCGCT
CTGCTGAAGCCAGTTACCTTCGGAAAAAGAGTTGGTAGCTCTTGATCCGGCAAACAAACCACCGCTGGTA
GCGGTGGTTTTTTTGTTTGCAAGCAGCAGATTACGCGCAGAAAAAAAGGATCTCAAGAAGATCCTTTGAT
CTTTTCTACGGGGTCTGACACTCAGTGGAACGAAAACTCACGTTAAGGGATTTTGGTCATGAGATTATCA
AAAAGGATCTTCACCTAGATCCTTTTAAATTAAAAATGAAGTTTTAAATCAATCTAAAGTATATATGAGT
AAACTTGGTCTGACAGTTACCAATGCTTAATCAGTGAGGCACCTATCTCAGCGATCTGTCTATTTCGTTC
ATCCATAGTTGCCTGACTCCCCGTCGTGTAGATAACTACGATACGGGAGGGCTTACCATCTGGCCCCAGT
GCTGCAATGATACCGCGGGACCCACGCTCACCGGCTCCAGATTTATCAGCAATAAACCAGCCAGCCGGAA
GGGCCGAGCGCAGAAGTGGTCCTGCAACTTTATCCGCCTCCATCCAGTCTATTAATTGTTGCCGGGAAGC
TAGAGTAAGTAGTTCGCCAGTTAATAGTTTGCGCAACGTTGTTGCCATTGCTACAGGCATCGTGGTGTCA
CGCTCGTCGTTTGGTATGGCTTCATTCAGCTCCGGTTCCCAACGATCAAGGCGAGTTACATGATCCCCCA
TGTTGTGCAAAAAAGCGGTTAGCTCCTTCGGTCCTCCGATCGTTGTCAGAAGTAAGTTGGCCGCAGTGTT
ATCACTCATGGTTATGGCAGCACTGCATAATTCTCTTACTGTCATGCCATCCGTAAGATGCTTTTCTGTG
ACTGGTGAGTACTCAACCAAGTCATTCTGAGAATAGTGTATGCGGCGACCGAGTTGCTCTTGCCCGGCGT
CAATACGGGATAATACCGCGCCACATAGCAGAACTTTAAAAGTGCTCATCATTGGAAAACGTTCTTCGGG
GCGAAAACTCTCAAGGATCTTACCGCTGTTGAGATCCAGTTCGATGTAACCCACTCGTGCACCCAACTGA
TCTTCAGCATCTTTTACTTTCACCAGCGTTTCTGGGTGAGCAAAAACAGGAAGGCAAAATGCCGCAAAAA
AGGGAATAAGGGCGACACGGAAATGTTGAATACTCATACTCTTCCTTTTTCAATATTATTGAAGCATTTA
TCAGGGTTATTGTCTCATGAGCGGATACATATTTGAATGTATTTAGAAAAATAAACAAATAGGGGTTCCG
CGCACATTTCCCCGAAAAGTGCCACCTGACGTCGACGGATCGGGAGATCGATCTCCCGATCCCCTAGGGT
CGACTCTCAGTACAATCTGCTCTGATGCCGCATAGTTAAGCCAGTATCTGCTCCCTGCTTGTGTGTTGGA
GGTCGCTGAGTAGTGCGCGAGCAAAATTTAAGCTACAACAAGGCAAGGCTTGACCGACAATTGCATGAAG
AATCTGCTTAGGGTTAGGCGTTTTGCGCTGCTTCGCGATGTACGGGCCAGATATACGCGT
